Addgene plasmid #245999: pCMV-HA-Gnao1-B
Purpose: Express HA N-terminal tagged mouse GalphaoB transiently via transfection in mammalian cells.
Depositing lab: Zhao Zhang. Depositing organization: University of Texas Southwestern Medical Center. Publication: GPR45 modulates Galpha(s) at primary cilia of the paraventricular hypothalamus to control food intake. Xun Y, Jiang Y, Xu B, Tang M, Ludwig S, Nakamura K, Mukhopadhyay S, Liu C, Beutler B, Zhang Z. Science. 2025 Jun 5;388(6751):eadp3989. doi: 10.1126/science.adp3989. Epub 2025 Jun 5. PubMed 40472089.
Backbone
  Vector backbone: pCMV
  Vector type: Mammalian Expression
Growth in bacteria
  Bacterial resistance: Ampicillin, 100 μg/mL
  Growth temperature: 37°C
  Growth strain: DH5alpha
  Copy number: High Copy
Gene/Insert
  Gene/Insert name: Gnao1
  Species: M. musculus (mouse)
  Insert size (bp): 1065
  GenBank ID: NM_001113384
  Entrez Gene: Gnao1 (a.k.a. Galphao, Gnao, Hg1g, alphaO)
  Tag / fusion protein: HA (N terminal on insert)
  Cloning method: Restriction Enzyme; 5′ cloning site EcoRI (not destroyed); 3′ cloning site XhoI (not destroyed)
  Sequencing primers: 5′ TCTAAAAGCTGCGGAATTGT; 3′ GTGGTTTGTCCAAACTCATC
Terms and licenses: Academic/Nonprofit Terms; Industry Terms: Not Available to Industry
How to cite: pCMV-HA-Gnao1-B was a gift from Zhao Zhang (Addgene plasmid # 245999 ; http://n2t.net/addgene:245999 ; RRID:Addgene_245999)
