[The description below was written by a language model from this plasmid's Addgene catalogue record and pLannotate feature annotations shown in this document.]
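Description:
pCMV-HA-Gnao1-B is a mammalian expression plasmid of about 4.8 kb, built on a pCMV backbone and intended for transient transfection of mammalian cells. It is propagated in E. coli as a high-copy plasmid through a ColE1/pUC-type origin of replication and is selected with ampicillin via the β-lactamase gene and its native promoter. The backbone also carries cloning-vector remnants with no role in the mammalian payload: fragments of lacZα, lacI, rop and the pBR322 bom region, plus a lac promoter, lac operator and CAP binding site. No mammalian selection marker is annotated, which fits a construct meant for transient rather than stable expression.

The expression cassette is driven by the human cytomegalovirus immediate-early enhancer and promoter, followed by a modified SV40 intron whose splice donor and acceptor sites tend to improve mRNA processing and expression. Downstream lies a short HA epitope sequence. The annotation software labels it a fragment of a 3xHA tag, but its 27 nt length corresponds to a single HA copy. It sits at the N-terminus of the mouse Gnao1 coding sequence. According to the record, the 1,065 bp insert encodes the GαoB splice isoform of the Go alpha subunit, a heterotrimeric G protein component that transduces signals from transmembrane receptors, and it was cloned between retained EcoRI and XhoI sites. An SV40 polyadenylation signal is annotated just after the insert, although on the opposite strand. The plasmid provides strong constitutive expression of HA-tagged GαoB, so the protein can be detected or immunoprecipitated with anti-HA reagents. It was deposited with a study of GPCR–G protein signalling at primary cilia in the hypothalamus.
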