Features (pLannotate 1.2.2; 17 found; start..end, strand, type, name):
      8..28      -  misc_feature   MCS (fragment): pUC18/19 multiple cloning site
     27..330     +  enhancer       CMV enhancer: human cytomegalovirus immediate early enhancer
    331..534     +  promoter       CMV promoter: human cytomegalovirus (CMV) immediate early promoter
    672..768     +  intron         SV40 intron: modified SV40 intron with splice donor and acceptor sites
    832..858     +  CDS            3xHA (fragment): three tandem HA epitope tags
    886..1947    +  CDS            Gnao1: GNAO_MOUSE - Also known as Gna0, Gnao. Experimental evidence at protein level: Swiss-Prot protein existence level 1. Guanine nucleotide-binding proteins (G proteins) are involved as modulators or transducers in various transmembrane signaling systems. Stimulated by RGS14. The G(o) protein function is not clear. From Mus musculus (Mouse).
   1973..2107    -  polyA_signal   SV40 poly(A) signal: SV40 polyadenylation signal
   2242..2258    -  protein_bind   lac operator: The lac repressor binds to the lac operator to inhibit transcription in E. coli. This inhibition can be relieved by adding lactose or isopropyl-β-D-thiogalactopyranoside (IPTG). lac repressor encoded by lacI
   2266..2296    -  promoter       lac promoter: promoter for the E. coli lac operon
   2311..2332    -  protein_bind   CAP binding site: CAP binding activates transcription in the presence of cAMP. E. coli catabolite activator protein
   2345..2437    -  CDS            lacI (fragment): lac repressor; lacI; The lac repressor binds to the lac operator to inhibit transcription in E. coli. This inhibition can be relieved by adding lactose or isopropyl-β-D-thiogalactopyranoside (IPTG).
   2620..3208    -  rep_origin     ori: high-copy-number ColE1/pMB1/pBR322/pUC origin of replication
   3379..4239    -  CDS            AmpR: β-lactamase; bla; confers resistance to ampicillin, carbenicillin, and related antibiotics
   4240..4344    -  promoter       AmpR promoter: bla
   4439..4474    +  CDS            rop (fragment): Rop protein, which maintains plasmids at low copy number; rop
   4576..4675    +  misc_feature   bom (fragment): basis of mobility region from pBR322
   4681..2       -  CDS            lacZα (fragment) (across the origin): LacZα fragment of β-galactosidase; lacZ fragment
>Addgene plasmid #245999 | pCMV-HA-Gnao1-B | addgene full sequence | sequence record 488678 | Addgene NGS Result
GAGTTCGAGCTTGCATGCCTGCAGGTCGTTACATAACTTACGGTAAATGGCCCGCCTGGCTGACCGCCCA
ACGACCCCCGCCCATTGACGTCAATAATGACGTATGTTCCCATAGTAACGCCAATAGGGACTTTCCATTG
ACGTCAATGGGTGGAGTATTTACGGTAAACTGCCCACTTGGCAGTACATCAAGTGTATCATATGCCAAGT
ACGCCCCCTATTGACGTCAATGACGGTAAATGGCCCGCCTGGCATTATGCCCAGTACATGACCTTATGGG
ACTTTCCTACTTGGCAGTACATCTACGTATTAGTCATCGCTATTACCATGGTGATGCGGTTTTGGCAGTA
CATCAATGGGCGTGGATAGCGGTTTGACTCACGGGGATTTCCAAGTCTCCACCCCATTGACGTCAATGGG
AGTTTGTTTTGGCACCAAAATCAACGGGACTTTCCAAAATGTCGTAACAACTCCGCCCCATTGACGCAAA
TGGGCGGTAGGCGTGTACGGTGGGAGGTCTATATAAGCAGAGCTCGTTTAGTGAACCGTCAGATCGCCTG
GAGACGCCATCCACGCTGTTTTGACCTCCATAGAAGACACCGGGACCGATCCAGCCTCCGGACTCTAGAG
GATCCGGTACTAGAGGAACTGAAAAACCAGAAAGTTAACTGGTAAGTTTAGTCTTTTTGTCTTTTATTTC
AGGTCCCGGATCCGGTGGTGGTGCAAATCAAAGAACTGCTCCTCAGTGGATGTTGCCTTTACTTCTAGGC
CTGTACGGAAGTGTTACTTCTGCTCTAAAAGCTGCGGAATTGTACCCGCGGGCCCACCATGTACCCATAC
GATGTTCCAGATTACGCTCTTATGGCCATGGAGGCCCGAATTCGGATGGGATGTACGCTGAGCGCAGAGG
AGAGAGCCGCCCTCGAGCGGAGCAAGGCGATTGAGAAAAACCTCAAAGAAGATGGCATCAGCGCCGCCAA
AGACGTGAAATTACTCCTGCTGGGGGCTGGAGAATCAGGAAAAAGCACCATTGTGAAGCAGATGAAGATC
ATCCATGAAGATGGCTTCTCTGGGGAAGACGTGAAGCAGTACAAGCCTGTGGTCTACAGCAACACCATCC
AGTCTCTGGCGGCCATTGTCCGGGCCATGGACACTTTGGGCGTGGAGTATGGTGACAAGGAGAGGAAGAC
GGACTCCAAGATGGTGTGTGACGTGGTGAGTCGTATGGAAGACACTGAACCGTTCTCTGCAGAACTTCTT
TCTGCCATGATGCGACTCTGGGGCGACTCGGGGATCCAGGAGTGCTTCAACCGATCTCGGGAGTATCAGC
TCAATGACTCTGCCAAATACTACCTGGACAGCCTGGATCGGATTGGAGCCGGTGACTACCAGCCCACTGA
GCAGGACATCCTCCGAACCAGAGTCAAAACAACTGGCATCGTAGAAACCCACTTCACCTTCAAGAACCTC
CACTTCAGGCTGTTTGACGTCGGGGGCCAGCGATCTGAACGCAAGAAGTGGATCCACTGCTTTGAGGATG
TCACGGCCATCATCTTCTGTGTCGCACTCAGCGGCTATGACCAGGTGCTCCACGAGGACGAAACCACGAA
CCGCATGCACGAATCCCTGAAGCTCTTCGACAGCATCTGCAACAACAAGTGGTTCACAGACACATCTATT
ATCCTGTTTCTCAACAAGAAGGACATATTTGAGGAGAAGATCAAGAAGTCCCCACTCACCATCTGCTTTC
CTGAATACACAGGCCCCAGTGCCTTCACAGAAGCTGTGGCTCACATCCAAGGGCAGTATGAGAGTAAGAA
TAAGTCAGCTCACAAGGAAGTCTACAGCCATGTCACCTGTGCCACGGACACCAACAACATCCAATTCGTC
TTTGATGCCGTGACAGATGTCATCATCGCCAAAAACCTACGGGGCTGTGGACTCTACTGACTCGAGGTAC
CGCGGCCGCGGGGATCCAGACATGATAAGATACATTGATGAGTTTGGACAAACCACAACTAGAATGCAGT
GAAAAAAATGCTTTATTTGTGAAATTTGTGATGCTATTGCTTTATTTGTAACCATTATAAGCTGCAATAA
ACAAGTTAACAACAACAATTGCATTCATTTTATGTTTCAGGTTCAGGGGGAGGTGTGGGAGGTTTTTTCG
GATCCTCTAGAGTCGATCTGCAGGCATGCTAGCTTGGCGTAATCATGGTCATAGCTGTTTCCTGTGTGAA
ATTGTTATCCGCTCACAATTCCACACAACATACGAGCCGGAAGCATAAAGTGTAAAGCCTGGGGTGCCTA
ATGAGTGAGCTAACTCACATTAATTGCGTTGCGCTCACTGCCCGCTTTCCAGTCGGGAAACCTGTCGTGC
CAGCTGCATTAATGAATCGGCCAACGCGCGGGGAGAGGCGGTTTGCGTATTGGGCGCTCTTCCGCTTCCT
CGCTCACTGACTCGCTGCGCTCGGTCGTTCGGCTGCGGCGAGCGGTATCAGCTCACTCAAAGGCGGTAAT
ACGGTTATCCACAGAATCAGGGGATAACGCAGGAAAGAACATGTGAGCAAAAGGCCAGCAAAAGGCCAGG
AACCGTAAAAAGGCCGCGTTGCTGGCGTTTTTCCATAGGCTCCGCCCCCCTGACGAGCATCACAAAAATC
GACGCTCAAGTCAGAGGTGGCGAAACCCGACAGGACTATAAAGATACCAGGCGTTTCCCCCTGGAAGCTC
CCTCGTGCGCTCTCCTGTTCCGACCCTGCCGCTTACCGGATACCTGTCCGCCTTTCTCCCTTCGGGAAGC
GTGGCGCTTTCTCATAGCTCACGCTGTAGGTATCTCAGTTCGGTGTAGGTCGTTCGCTCCAAGCTGGGCT
GTGTGCACGAACCCCCCGTTCAGCCCGACCGCTGCGCCTTATCCGGTAACTATCGTCTTGAGTCCAACCC
GGTAAGACACGACTTATCGCCACTGGCAGCAGCCACTGGTAACAGGATTAGCAGAGCGAGGTATGTAGGC
GGTGCTACAGAGTTCTTGAAGTGGTGGCCTAACTACGGCTACACTAGAAGAACAGTATTTGGTATCTGCG
CTCTGCTGAAGCCAGTTACCTTCGGAAAAAGAGTTGGTAGCTCTTGATCCGGCAAACAAACCACCGCTGG
TAGCGGTGGTTTTTTTGTTTGCAAGCAGCAGATTACGCGCAGAAAAAAAGGATCTCAAGAAGATCCTTTG
ATCTTTTCTACGGGGTCTGACGCTCAGTGGAACGAAAACTCACGTTAAGGGATTTTGGTCATGAGATTAT
CAAAAAGGATCTTCACCTAGATCCTTTTAAATTAAAAATGAAGTTTTAAATCAATCTAAAGTATATATGA
GTAAACTTGGTCTGACAGTTACCAATGCTTAATCAGTGAGGCACCTATCTCAGCGATCTGTCTATTTCGT
TCATCCATAGTTGCCTGACTCCCCGTCGTGTAGATAACTACGATACGGGAGGGCTTACCATCTGGCCCCA
GTGCTGCAATGATACCGCGAGACCCACGCTCACCGGCTCCAGATTTATCAGCAATAAACCAGCCAGCCGG
AAGGGCCGAGCGCAGAAGTGGTCCTGCAACTTTATCCGCCTCCATCCAGTCTATTAATTGTTGCCGGGAA
GCTAGAGTAAGTAGTTCGCCAGTTAATAGTTTGCGCAACGTTGTTGCCATTGCTACAGGCATCGTGGTGT
CACGCTCGTCGTTTGGTATGGCTTCATTCAGCTCCGGTTCCCAACGATCAAGGCGAGTTACATGATCCCC
CATGTTGTGCAAAAAAGCGGTTAGCTCCTTCGGTCCTCCGATCGTTGTCAGAAGTAAGTTGGCCGCAGTG
TTATCACTCATGGTTATGGCAGCACTGCATAATTCTCTTACTGTCATGCCATCCGTAAGATGCTTTTCTG
TGACTGGTGAGTACTCAACCAAGTCATTCTGAGAATAGTGTATGCGGCGACCGAGTTGCTCTTGCCCGGC
GTCAATACGGGATAATACCGCGCCACATAGCAGAACTTTAAAAGTGCTCATCATTGGAAAACGTTCTTCG
GGGCGAAAACTCTCAAGGATCTTACCGCTGTTGAGATCCAGTTCGATGTAACCCACTCGTGCACCCAACT
GATCTTCAGCATCTTTTACTTTCACCAGCGTTTCTGGGTGAGCAAAAACAGGAAGGCAAAATGCCGCAAA
AAAGGGAATAAGGGCGACACGGAAATGTTGAATACTCATACTCTTCCTTTTTCAATATTATTGAAGCATT
TATCAGGGTTATTGTCTCATGAGCGGATACATATTTGAATGTATTTAGAAAAATAAACAAATAGGGGTTC
CGCGCACATTTCCCCGAAAAGTGCCACCTGACGTCTAAGAAACCATTATTATCATGACATTAACCTATAA
AAATAGGCGTATCACGAGGCCCTTTCGTCTCGCGCGTTTCGGTGATGACGGTGAAAACCTCTGACACATG
CAGCTCCCGGAGACGGTCACAGCTTGTCTGTAAGCGGATGCCGGGAGCAGACAAGCCCGTCAGGGCGCGT
CAGCGGGTGTTGGCGGGTGTCGGGGCTGGCTTAACTATGCGGCATCAGAGCAGATTGTACTGAGAGTGCA
CCATATGCGGTGTGAAATACCGCACAGATGCGTAAGGAGAAAATACCGCATCAGGCGCCATTCGCCATTC
AGGCTGCGCAACTGTTGGGAAGGGCGATCGGTGCGGGCCTCTTCGCTATTACGCCAGCTGGCGAAAGGGG
GATGTGCTGCAAGGCGATTAAGTTGGGTAACGCCAGGGTTTTCCCAGTCACGACGTTGTAAAACGACGGC
CAGT
